Addgene plasmid #201553: p202-Syt1-C2A-wt
Purpose: Expresses wild-type Octopus synaptotagmin-1 C2A domain in E. coli
Depositing lab: Joshua Rosenthal. Depositing organization: Marine Biological Laboratory. Publication: Temperature-dependent RNA editing in octopus extensively recodes the neural proteome. Birk MA, Liscovitch-Brauer N, Dominguez MJ, McNeme S, Yue Y, Hoff JD, Twersky I, Verhey KJ, Sutton RB, Eisenberg E, Rosenthal JJC. Cell. 2023 Jun 8;186(12):2544-2555.e13. doi: 10.1016/j.cell.2023.05.004. Epub 2023 Jun 8. PubMed 37295402.
Backbone
  Vector backbone: p202
  Backbone size w/o insert (bp): 6442
  Total vector size (bp): 6838
  Vector type: Bacterial Expression
Growth in bacteria
  Bacterial resistance: Kanamycin, 50 μg/mL
  Growth temperature: 37°C
  Growth strain: DH5alpha
  Copy number: Unknown
Gene/Insert
  Gene/Insert name: Synaptotagmin-1 C2A domain (partial) (alt name: SYT1)
  Species: Synthetic; Octopus bimaculoides
  Insert size (bp): 396
  Mutation: Codon-optimized for E. coli
  Promoter: RBS
  Cloning method: Gibson Cloning
  Sequencing primers: 5′ TTTATTTTCAAGGTGATATTACTCATATGGTG; 3′ TCAGTGGTGGTGGTGGTGGTGCTCGAGttac
Terms and licenses: Academic/Nonprofit Terms; Industry Terms: Not Available to Industry
How to cite: p202-Syt1-C2A-wt was a gift from Joshua Rosenthal (Addgene plasmid # 201553 ; http://n2t.net/addgene:201553 ; RRID:Addgene_201553)
