[The description below was written by a language model from this plasmid's Addgene catalogue record and pLannotate feature annotations shown in this document.]
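Description:
p202-Syt1-C2A-wt is a bacterial expression plasmid built on the p202 backbone for producing the wild-type C2A domain of Octopus bimaculoides synaptotagmin-1 in E. coli. The backbone has a pET-like layout: a ColE1/pBR322-type origin accompanied by the bom site and the rop gene, an f1 phage origin, a kanamycin resistance gene (aminoglycoside phosphotransferase) for selection, and a lacI repressor cassette. Short tetracycline-resistance fragments flanking lacI appear to be non-functional pBR322 remnants. The catalogue gives a total size of 6838 bp, while the sequenced record is 6828 nt.

The catalogue lists only "RBS" in the promoter field, but the feature table shows a T7 promoter followed by a lac operator and the T7 gene 10 ribosome binding site. Expression is therefore driven by T7 RNA polymerase and held off by lac repressor until induction with IPTG or lactose. The open reading frame begins with a short His-tag-like segment (annotated as a capTEV fragment), followed by a cytosolic maltose binding protein lacking its signal sequence, which serves as a solubility and affinity partner. Next comes the roughly 396 bp synthetic, E. coli codon-optimized partial SYT1 insert, introduced by Gibson cloning. The annotation tool identified the insert by homology to Aplysia synaptotagmin, but the record assigns it to octopus. A His-tag fragment and a T7 terminator lie downstream of the insert; the record does not say whether this downstream tag is translated.

The associated study concerns temperature-dependent RNA editing that recodes octopus neural proteins. This "wt" construct therefore plausibly supplies recombinant protein as a reference for comparison with variant forms, although the record does not describe any such variants.
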