Features (pLannotate 1.2.2; 21 found; start..end, strand, type, name):
     20..38      +  promoter       T7 promoter: promoter for bacteriophage T7 RNA polymerase
     39..63      +  protein_bind   lac operator: The lac repressor binds to the lac operator to inhibit transcription in E. coli. This inhibition can be relieved by adding lactose or isopropyl-β-D-thiogalactopyranoside (IPTG). lac repressor encoded by lacI
     78..100     +  RBS            RBS: efficient ribosome binding site from bacteriophage T7 gene 10 (Olins and Rangwala, 1989)
    113..130     +  CDS            capTEV™ (fragment): composite tag for in vivo biotinylation, TEV protease cleavage, and 6xHis tagging
    131..1225    +  CDS            MBP: maltose binding protein from E. coli; malE (mutated); This version of the gene does not encode a signal sequence, so MBP will remain in the cytosol.
   1313..1696    +  CDS            SYT1 (fragment): SY65_APLCA - Experimental evidence at protein level: Swiss-Prot protein existence level 1. Acts as inhibitor of neurotransmitter release. Overexpression leads to a decrease in the amplitude of the excitatory postsynaptic potential in dissected cholinergic and glutaminergic neurons while depletion with antisense oligonucleotides leads to an increase. Overexpression of isoform 1 blocks the reversal of synaptic depression by serotonin in sensory neurons. From Aplysia californica (California sea hare).
   1712..1729    +  CDS            9xHis (fragment): 9xHis affinity tag
   1739..1788    +  CDS            SET1 (fragment): solubility-enhancement tag derived from T7 phage gene 10B
   1796..1843    +  terminator     T7 terminator: transcription terminator for bacteriophage T7 RNA polymerase
   1880..2308    +  rep_origin     f1 ori (sequence partly withheld): f1 bacteriophage origin of replication; arrow indicates direction of (+) strand synthesis
   2361..2418    +  promoter       AmpR promoter (fragment): bla
   2427..3242    -  CDS            KanR: aminoglycoside phosphotransferase; aph(3')-Ia; confers resistance to kanamycin in bacteria or G418 (Geneticin®) in eukaryotes
   3364..3952    +  rep_origin     ori: high-copy-number ColE1/pMB1/pBR322/pUC origin of replication
   4138..4277    -  misc_feature   bom: basis of mobility region from pBR322
   4379..4570    -  CDS            rop: Rop protein, which maintains plasmids at low copy number; rop
   4587..4967    +  CDS            YPB1_ECOLX: Protein predicted: Swiss-Prot protein existence level 4. From Escherichia coli.
   5039..5330    -  CDS            TcR (fragment): tetracycline efflux protein; tet; confers resistance to tetracycline
   5345..5366    -  protein_bind   CAP binding site: CAP binding activates transcription in the presence of cAMP. E. coli catabolite activator protein
   5379..6461    -  CDS            lacI: lac repressor; lacI; The lac repressor binds to the lac operator to inhibit transcription in E. coli. This inhibition can be relieved by adding lactose or isopropyl-β-D-thiogalactopyranoside (IPTG).
   6462..6539    -  promoter       lacI promoter: lacI
   6547..6826    -  CDS            TcR (fragment): tetracycline efflux protein; tet; confers resistance to tetracycline
>Addgene plasmid #201553 | p202-Syt1-C2A-wt | addgene full sequence | sequence record 414435 | Addgene NGS Result
GATCTCGATCCCGCGAAATTAATACGACTCACTATAGGGGAATTGTGAGCGGATAACAATTCCCCTCTAG
AAATAATTTTGTTTAACTTTAAGAAGGAGATATACCATGGATCATCATCATCATCATCATATCGAAGAAG
GTAAACTGGTAATCTGGATTAACGGCGATAAAGGCTATAACGGTCTCGCTGAAGTCGGTAAGAAATTCGA
GAAAGATACCGGAATTAAAGTCACCGTTGAGCATCCGGATAAACTGGAAGAGAAATTCCCACAGGTTGCG
GCAACTGGCGATGGCCCTGACATTATCTTCTGGGCACACGACCGCTTTGGTGGCTACGCTCAATCTGGCC
TGTTGGCTGAAATCACCCCGGACAAAGCGTTCCAGGACAAGCTGTATCCGTTTACCTGGGATGCCGTACG
TTACAACGGCAAGCTGATTGCTTACCCGATCGCTGTTGAAGCGTTATCGCTGATTTATAACAAAGATCTG
CTGCCGAACCCGCCAAAAACCTGGGAAGAGATCCCGGCGCTGGATAAAGAACTGAAAGCGAAAGGTAAGA
GCGCGCTGATGTTCAACCTGCAAGAACCGTACTTCACCTGGCCGCTGATTGCTGCTGACGGGGGTTATGC
GTTCAAGTATGAAAACGGCAAGTACGACATTAAAGACGTGGGCGTGGATAACGCTGGCGCGAAAGCGGGT
CTGACCTTCCTGGTTGACCTGATTAAAAACAAACACATGAATGCAGACACCGATTACTCCATCGCAGAAG
CTGCCTTTAATAAAGGCGAAACAGCGATGACCATCAACGGCCCGTGGGCATGGTCCAACATCGACACCAG
CAAAGTGAATTATGGTGTAACGGTACTGCCGACCTTCAAGGGTCAACCATCCAAACCGTTCGTTGGCGTG
CTGAGCGCAGGTATTAACGCCGCCAGTCCGAACAAAGAGCTGGCAAAAGAGTTCCTCGAAAACTATCTGC
TGACTGATGAAGGTCTGGAAGCGGTTAATAAAGACAAACCGCTGGGTGCCGTAGCGCTGAAGTCTTACGA
GGAAGAGTTGGCGAAAGATCCACGTATTGCCGCCACAATGGAAAACGCCCAGAAAGGTGAAATCATGCCG
AACATCCCGCAGATGTCCGCTTTCTGGTATGCCGTGCGTACTGTGGTGATCAACGCCGCCAGCGGTCGTC
AGACTGTCGATGAAGCCCTGAAAGACGCGCAGACTAATTCGAGCTCAGATTATGATATTCCGACCACCGG
GATCGAGGGAAGGGGAGAAAATCTTTATTTTCAAGGTGATATTACTCATATGGTGAAGTTGGGGAAATTG
CAATACTCTATGGATTACGATTTCCAAAAAGGAGAACTTACCGTAAATGTCATCCAGGCAGCCGATTTAC
CGGGCATGGATATGTCTGGAACTTCCGACCCGTATGTCAAAGTTTATCTGATGCCCGACAAAAAGAAAAA
ATTTGAAACGAAAGTACACCGTAAAACGTTGAATCCAGTGTTTAACGAGAGCTTTACTTTCAAGAATGTG
CCTTATGCCGACATTACGGGAAAAACGCTGATCTTCGCTATTTACGACTTTGACCGTTTTTCCAAGCACG
ATCAAATTGGCCAAGTCCAGGTTCCGATGAATTCCATCGATCTTGGTTCTGTCATCGAAGAATGGCGCGA
TTTAACGTCACCAGACAACTAGTAACTCGAGCACCACCACCACCACCACTGAGATCCGGCTGCTAACAAA
GCCCGAAAGGAAGCTGAGTTGGCTGCTGCCACCGCTGAGCAATAACTAGCATAACCCCTTGGGGCCTCTA
AACGGGTCTTGAGGGGTTTTTTGCTGAAAGGAGGAACTATATCCGGATTGGCGAATGGG
[124 nt withheld, positions 1880-2003]
C
[91 nt withheld, positions 2005-2095]
A
[49 nt withheld, positions 2097-2145]
CCTTTGACGTTGGAGTCCACGTTCTTT
[37 nt withheld, positions 2173-2209]
ACCCTATCTCGGTCTATTCTTTTGATTTATAAGGGATTTTGCCGATTTCGGCCTATTGGTTAAAAAATGA
GCTGATTTAACAAAAATTTAACGCGAATTTTAACAAAATATTAACGCTTACAATTTAGGTGGCACTTTTC
GGGGAAATGTGCGCGGAACCCCTATTTGTTTATTTTTCTAAATACATTCAAATATGTATCCGCTCATGAA
TTAATTCTTAGAAAAACTCATCGAGCATCAAATGAAACTGCAATTTATTCATATCAGGATTATCAATACC
ATATTTTTGAAAAAGCCGTTTCTGTAATGAAGGAGAAAACTCACCGAGGCAGTTCCATAGGATGGCAAGA
TCCTGGTATCGGTCTGCGATTCCGACTCGTCCAACATCAATACAACCTATTAATTTCCCCTCGTCAAAAA
TAAGGTTATCAAGTGAGAAATCACCATGAGTGACGACTGAATCCGGTGAGAATGGCAAAAGTTTATGCAT
TTCTTTCCAGACTTGTTCAACAGGCCAGCCATTACGCTCGTCATCAAAATCACTCGCATCAACCAAACCG
TTATTCATTCGTGATTGCGCCTGAGCGAGACGAAATACGCGATCGCTGTTAAAAGGACAATTACAAACAG
GAATCGAATGCAACCGGCGCAGGAACACTGCCAGCGCATCAACAATATTTTCACCTGAATCAGGATATTC
TTCTAATACCTGGAATGCTGTTTTCCCGGGGATCGCAGTGGTGAGTAACCATGCATCATCAGGAGTACGG
ATAAAATGCTTGATGGTCGGAAGAGGCATAAATTCCGTCAGCCAGTTTAGTCTGACCATCTCATCTGTAA
CATCATTGGCAACGCTACCTTTGCCATGTTTCAGAAACAACTCTGGCGCATCGGGCTTCCCATACAATCG
ATAGATTGTCGCACCTGATTGCCCGACATTATCGCGAGCCCATTTATACCCATATAAATCAGCATCCATG
TTGGAATTTAATCGCGGCCTAGAGCAAGACGTTTCCCGTTGAATATGGCTCATAACACCCCTTGTATTAC
TGTTTATGTAAGCAGACAGTTTTATTGTTCATGACCAAAATCCCTTAACGTGAGTTTTCGTTCCACTGAG
CGTCAGACCCCGTAGAAAAGATCAAAGGATCTTCTTGAGATCCTTTTTTTCTGCGCGTAATCTGCTGCTT
GCAAACAAAAAAACCACCGCTACCAGCGGTGGTTTGTTTGCCGGATCAAGAGCTACCAACTCTTTTTCCG
AAGGTAACTGGCTTCAGCAGAGCGCAGATACCAAATACTGTCCTTCTAGTGTAGCCGTAGTTAGGCCACC
ACTTCAAGAACTCTGTAGCACCGCCTACATACCTCGCTCTGCTAATCCTGTTACCAGTGGCTGCTGCCAG
TGGCGATAAGTCGTGTCTTACCGGGTTGGACTCAAGACGATAGTTACCGGATAAGGCGCAGCGGTCGGGC
TGAACGGGGGGTTCGTGCACACAGCCCAGCTTGGAGCGAACGACCTACACCGAACTGAGATACCTACAGC
GTGAGCTATGAGAAAGCGCCACGCTTCCCGAAGGGAGAAAGGCGGACAGGTATCCGGTAAGCGGCAGGGT
CGGAACAGGAGAGCGCACGAGGGAGCTTCCAGGGGGAAACGCCTGGTATCTTTATAGTCCTGTCGGGTTT
CGCCACCTCTGACTTGAGCGTCGATTTTTGTGATGCTCGTCAGGGGGGCGGAGCCTATGGAAAAACGCCA
GCAACGCGGCCTTTTTACGGTTCCTGGCCTTTTGCTGGCCTTTTGCTCACATGTTCTTTCCTGCGTTATC
CCCTGATTCTGTGGATAACCGTATTACCGCCTTTGAGTGAGCTGATACCGCTCGCCGCAGCCGAACGACC
GAGCGCAGCGAGTCAGTGAGCGAGGAAGCGGAAGAGCGCCTGATGCGGTATTTTCTCCTTACGCATCTGT
GCGGTATTTCACACCGCAATGGTGCACTCTCAGTACAATCTGCTCTGATGCCGCATAGTTAAGCCAGTAT
ACACTCCGCTATCGCTACGTGACTGGGTCATGGCTGCGCCCCGACACCCGCCAACACCCGCTGACGCGCC
CTGACGGGCTTGTCTGCTCCCGGCATCCGCTTACAGACAAGCTGTGACCGTCTCCGGGAGCTGCATGTGT
CAGAGGTTTTCACCGTCATCACCGAAACGCGCGAGGCAGCTGCGGTAAAGCTCATCAGCGTGGTCGTGAA
GCGATTCACAGATGTCTGCCTGTTCATCCGCGTCCAGCTCGTTGAGTTTCTCCAGAAGCGTTAATGTCTG
GCTTCTGATAAAGCGGGCCATGTTAAGGGCGGTTTTTTCCTGTTTGGTCACTGATGCCTCCGTGTAAGGG
GGATTTCTGTTCATGGGGGTAATGATACCGATGAAACGAGAGAGGATGCTCACGATACGGGTTACTGATG
ATGAACATGCCCGGTTACTGGAACGTTGTGAGGGTAAACAACTGGCGGTATGGATGCGGCGGGACCAGAG
AAAAATCACTCAGGGTCAATGCCAGCGCTTCGTTAATACAGATGTAGGTGTTCCACAGGGTAGCCAGCAG
CATCCTGCGATGCAGATCCGGAACATAATGGTGCAGGGCGCTGACTTCCGCGTTTCCAGACTTTACGAAA
CACGGAAACCGAAGACCATTCATGTTGTTGCTCAGGTCGCAGACGTTTTGCAGCAGCAGTCGCTTCACGT
TCGCTCGCGTATCGGTGATTCATTCTGCTAACCAGTAAGGCAACCCCGCCAGCCTAGCCGGGTCCTCAAC
GACAGGAGCACGATCATGCGCACCCGTGGGGCCGCCATGCCGGCGATAATGGCCTGCTTCTCGCCGAAAC
GTTTGGTGGCGGGACCAGTGACGAAGGCTTGAGCGAGGGCGTGCAAGATTCCGAATACCGCAAGCGACAG
GCCGATCATCGTCGCGCTCCAGCGAAAGCGGTCCTCGCCGAAAATGACCCAGAGCGCTGCCGGCACCTGT
CCTACGAGTTGCATGATAAAGAAGACAGTCATAAGTGCGGCGACGATAGTCATGCCCCGCGCCCACCGGA
AGGAGCTGACTGGGTTGAAGGCTCTCAAGGGCATCGGTCGAGATCCCGGTGCCTAATGAGTGAGCTAACT
TACATTAATTGCGTTGCGCTCACTGCCCGCTTTCCAGTCGGGAAACCTGTCGTGCCAGCTGCATTAATGA
ATCGGCCAACGCGCGGGGAGAGGCGGTTTGCGTATTGGGCGCCAGGGTGGTTTTTCTTTTCACCAGTGAG
ACGGGCAACAGCTGATTGCCCTTCACCGCCTGGCCCTGAGAGAGTTGCAGCAAGCGGTCCACGCTGGTTT
GCCCCAGCAGGCGAAAATCCTGTTTGATGGTGGTTAACGGCGGGATATAACATGAGCTGTCTTCGGTATC
GTCGTATCCCACTACCGAGATATCCGCACCAACGCGCAGCCCGGACTCGGTAATGGCGCGCATTGCGCCC
AGCGCCATCTGATCGTTGGCAACCAGCATCGCAGTGGGAACGATGCCCTCATTCAGCATTTGCATGGTTT
GTTGAAAACCGGACATGGCACTCCAGTCGCCTTCCCGTTCCGCTATCGGCTGAATTTGATTGCGAGTGAG
ATATTTATGCCAGCCAGCCAGACGCAGACGCGCCGAGACAGAACTTAATGGGCCCGCTAACAGCGCGATT
TGCTGGTGACCCAATGCGACCAGATGCTCCACGCCCAGTCGCGTACCGTCTTCATGGGAGAAAATAATAC
TGTTGATGGGTGTCTGGTCAGAGACATCAAGAAATAACGCCGGAACATTAGTGCAGGCAGCTTCCACAGC
AATGGCATCCTGGTCATCCAGCGGATAGTTAATGATCAGCCCACTGACGCGTTGCGCGAGAAGATTGTGC
ACCGCCGCTTTACAGGCTTCGACGCCGCTTCGTTCTACCATCGACACCACCACGCTGGCACCCAGTTGAT
CGGCGCGAGATTTAATCGCCGCGACAATTTGCGACGGCGCGTGCAGGGCCAGACTGGAGGTGGCAACGCC
AATCAGCAACGACTGTTTGCCCGCCAGTTGTTGTGCCACGCGGTTGGGAATGTAATTCAGCTCCGCCATC
GCCGCTTCCACTTTTTCCCGCGTTTTCGCAGAAACGTGGCTGGCCTGGTTCACCACGCGGGAAACGGTCT
GATAAGAGACACCGGCATACTCTGCGACATCGTATAACGTTACTGGTTTCACATTCACCACCCTGAATTG
ACTCTCTTCCGGGCGCTATCATGCCATACCGCGAAAGGTTTTGCGCCATTCGATGGTGTCCGGGATCTCG
ACGCTCTCCCTTATGCGACTCCTGCATTAGGAAGCAGCCCAGTAGTAGGTTGAGGCCGTTGAGCACCGCC
GCCGCAAGGAATGGTGCATGCAAGGAGATGGCGCCCAACAGTCCCCCGGCCACGGGGCCTGCCACCATAC
CCACGCCGAAACAAGCGCTCATGAGCCCGAAGTGGCGAGCCCGATCTTCCCCATCGGTGATGTCGGCGAT
ATAGGCGCCAGCAACCGCACCTGTGGCGCCGGTGATGCCGGCCACGATGCGTCCGGCGTAGAGGATCGA
